Addgene plasmid #197251: pSF11-wmCardinal
Purpose: Expresses the protein of wmCardinal in neurons of C. elegans
Depositing lab: Kiryl Piatkevich. Depositing organization: Westlake University. Publication: Quantitative assessment of near-infrared fluorescent proteins. Zhang H, Papadaki S, Sun X, Wang X, Drobizhev M, Yao L, Rehbock M, Koster RW, Wu L, Namikawa K, Piatkevich KD. Nat Methods. 2023 Sep 4. doi: 10.1038/s41592-023-01975-z. PubMed 37666982.
Backbone
  Vector backbone: pSF11
  Vector type: Worm Expression
Growth in bacteria
  Bacterial resistance: Ampicillin, 100 μg/mL
  Growth temperature: 37°C
  Growth strain: NEB Stable
  Copy number: High Copy
Gene/Insert
  Gene/Insert name: wmCardinal
  Species: C. elegans (nematode)
  Cloning method: Gibson Cloning
Terms and licenses: Academic/Nonprofit Terms; Industry Terms: Not Available to Industry
Depositor comments: Please visit https://www.researchsquare.com/article/rs-797586/v1 for preprint.
How to cite: pSF11-wmCardinal was a gift from Kiryl Piatkevich (Addgene plasmid # 197251 ; http://n2t.net/addgene:197251 ; RRID:Addgene_197251)
