[The description below was written by a language model from this plasmid's Addgene catalogue record and pLannotate feature annotations shown in this document.]
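Description:
pSF11-wmCardinal is a worm expression plasmid built on the pSF11 backbone and intended to express wmCardinal in the neurons of C. elegans. It is propagated in E. coli as a high-copy plasmid. The feature table shows a ColE1/pUC-type origin of replication and a β-lactamase (AmpR) gene with its own promoter, which confers ampicillin resistance. Leftover cloning-vector elements are also present: a lac promoter, operator and CAP binding site, and short fragments of lacI, rop, the pBR322 bom region and a pUC multiple cloning site. These are backbone remnants rather than functional parts of the worm expression cassette.

The payload, inserted by Gibson cloning, is a single annotated coding sequence of about 830 bp that matches mCardinal, a monomeric far-red fluorescent protein derived from the sea anemone Entacmaea quadricolor. The "w" prefix and the C. elegans species entry suggest a version adapted for worms, but the record does not spell this out. No neuronal promoter is annotated. Roughly 2.7 kb of largely unannotated sequence lies upstream of the reporter and presumably contains it, yet its identity is not stated. The very short hits to a CeU6 promoter and to yeast CEN4 in that region are likely spurious matches. A fragment matching C. elegans aex-5 lies downstream of the coding sequence, possibly as part of a worm-derived 3′ region, though this is also not specified.

The plasmid comes from a study that quantitatively compared near-infrared fluorescent proteins, where it would serve to assess mCardinal's performance in neurons of living worms.
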