Features (pLannotate 1.2.2; 14 found; start..end, strand, type, name):
    325..341     +  promoter       CeU6 promoter (fragment): promoter for the C. elegans R07E5.16 U6 snRNA gene (Dickinson et al., 2013)
   2313..2329    +  misc_feature   CEN4 (fragment): S. cerevisiae CEN4 centromere
   2711..2728    -  misc_feature   MCS (fragment): pUC18/19 multiple cloning site
   2824..3657    +  CDS            mCardinal: mCardinal is a basic (constitutively fluorescent) far red fluorescent protein published in 2014, derived from Entacmaea quadricolor. It is reported to be a rapidly-maturing monomer with moderate acid sensitivity.
   4171..4323    +  CDS            aex-5 (fragment): AEX5_CAEEL - Also known as kpc-3 From Caenorhabditis elegans.
   4450..4485    +  CDS            rop (fragment): Rop protein, which maintains plasmids at low copy number; rop
   4587..4686    +  misc_feature   bom (fragment): basis of mobility region from pBR322
   4788..4892    +  promoter       AmpR promoter: bla
   4893..5753    +  CDS            AmpR: β-lactamase; bla; confers resistance to ampicillin, carbenicillin, and related antibiotics
   5924..6512    +  rep_origin     ori: high-copy-number ColE1/pMB1/pBR322/pUC origin of replication
   6695..6787    +  CDS            lacI (fragment): lac repressor; lacI; The lac repressor binds to the lac operator to inhibit transcription in E. coli. This inhibition can be relieved by adding lactose or isopropyl-β-D-thiogalactopyranoside (IPTG).
   6800..6821    +  protein_bind   CAP binding site: CAP binding activates transcription in the presence of cAMP. E. coli catabolite activator protein
   6836..6866    +  promoter       lac promoter: promoter for the E. coli lac operon
   6874..6890    +  protein_bind   lac operator: The lac repressor binds to the lac operator to inhibit transcription in E. coli. This inhibition can be relieved by adding lactose or isopropyl-β-D-thiogalactopyranoside (IPTG). lac repressor encoded by lacI
>Addgene plasmid #197251 | pSF11-wmCardinal | addgene full sequence | sequence record 388094 | Addgene NGS Result
ATGACCATGATTACGCCAAGCTTGCATGCGCGGCCGCACTGACTGGGCCGGCCGGATCCATAGGTATGCC
TGTCATTCTCTATTTTTAAACGTTCCTGCAGCAGTAGCACAACAGAGCCAGCAGTTTTCCTCTTCTTCTC
CATCTTCTTCTGCTTCTTCCTCTCTTCCCAAAAAAAAAAAAAAAAAAAAAAGTGAGGGGGCTCACTGCCC
CCCCCCCTCTTCTCCTTGAAGCTCATCCAGACGTCGCTGTCCTCCTCCTCCTCGTCCCCGGGGCGCTGTG
TGTGTGTGTGTGTGCTCCGTGAGCATGTAGCAGCTTCAGCCCATTTAAAGGCGCACACTCTCTGCATCTC
TGCGTGTCTCGACACTCGTTTTTTCTCTTCTTTTCTGCTGCACACACACACACACACACACACACGCTCA
TGCCAGAGCACTTCTTGCTCCGGGGGGCTCCGCGCGGAGCCCGAGAGGACCTCCTCCTCCTTTTTCTTCT
TCGCTTTTTAGTTCTTCTTGCCTCGGTCTCGCCCCTTGTTTTGCTCTCCATGTAGTATATACATCTGGGT
GTGTGTGTGTGTGTGCACCTTTGGAGCATTTTTTGAACCTTTCCAGAACTTTGGAGCAACATTTTCAGCT
TGTTCAGTGCACTTTTTAGGCTGAAAATCCTATTTTTAGGTTTTCGAAAGTTTTTTTGGAGCATTTTTCG
TGCAATTTAGGTGCAAAATTAAAAAAAAGGGTTTTGTAGTGAATTAAAATTTTTTTGAAACTTTCGCCTT
TTTAAAAAAATGTTTCTAATATCTTTAAAAATTGGAATATTTTGGAAAACAATTTGTTTTCAATTGGCAA
TTTATTAATTCTGAGCTTCTGAGCGTAAATTTTTTTTTATTTTGGAGCAATTCTGAGATGTCTTAGTGCA
TTTTTCGGGCATACATAAAAAAAAATTTATCTTAATAATAAAAACCTTAAATTTAGGCTTCACCGTCTGG
AAATTCAATTTTTTCAGCTGAAAAACTTTCAAAAAAAAAAAAATTAAATTTTCACATTTATTTTCTCTGG
AATTTTGGAGCAATTTCAAAGCTGTCTTAGTGCATTTTTAGTACACAAATATTTTTTCATTTTTCTTAAA
TTTTAATAATCTAAGCTTAAATAAAGGCTTCACCGTCTGAAAATGCAACTTTTTTCAGATGAAATATTAA
AAAAAAAACCTCTTTTATTAATTTTGTGCTCCAAACTTTCCCACGGTACGCAAATCATGTAATATGTACT
TTTAAACATTATTTTTCCAATCAAAAATATCCAACAGCTTTTCCTTACAATTTGAAAATTTTTATTAAAA
TTTCAAAAAAATTTTTTTTTTTTTTAATTTCGAATTTTTTTAAACTTGTTGTAACTTTTTTCCCTGTCGG
CGCCAATTAACAAAATACGTAGAATTTTGCGCTTATTGTTTTGTTAGTTAACAAATTTTTGACAACTTTC
TTATCAGCTGAGATTTAGGTGTTTCAGTTCGCAATCTGCGTCTCTCCTTGCTCTCCTCTATTTTAAAACC
CCCATAACTTTGTTCTTGTGAGAGTTATCAAAAAATTGTCAACTAACAAAATATAGAGCACAAAAATATG
CACATTTTGTATGTTGACAATTTTTTGATACCTTTTTTAGTTTTCGAGATATCTTAGTTTTAGTTTAGCT
GTACCTTTTTCTGGCAAAAAACTTCCAAATTTCGGCAATTTTTCGGCAAATTTCCCGGCAAATTTCGCCA
AGTACATCGGGCTCTCAGACAAGTGGTCTGTGAGTGGAAGTCGATAAAAGTAGTTTACGTGCTCTCCGTC
CCCCCGCTTCTTCTCCGTCTCTGCTTCTATTTCTCCATTGACTAGTCCCACTACTTTTTACGGGGCGGAG
GGCTCTCTTGCACTCCAGCTTCTTCTCTTTTTGTGCTCTTTTTTGCCCGTATGTGGGTGCTCATTTATTT
TTCTTTGGTTTTAAAATAAATTCGGTTTATTAGGCTACTCGTAAAAATGAAGAAAAAACTTCAAATTCAA
ACGACATTAAAAAAAAATTTAATAAAAATTTTTTGAATTGCTCAAAAGCCCCACCTATATATATATATAG
CTCCGCCTACTTCTCGCACAGACCCCGCCCACTTTTTGACTCCGCCCCCTTATTGGCAAAAGTTCTTGAA
AAAAATAAAAATAAAAATTCAAATTGAAACAATTTTTTTTTAATGAAGTAGTTTTTTTCTAAATTGATGA
AAATTTCTAAACAGTTTACAAGCACCGCCCACTTTTTGACTCCGCCCCTTTGTTGGAAAAATTCTTGTAA
AAAAAAATAAAAAATAAAAGCTTCTCTTTCAAACGATTTTTAGTTGGTCTTTGTATGAAAAGTTTTTTTC
CTAAAATAGAAATGTCTGAATAATTTGCAAGCTCCGCCCTTTTCTTACCCAGACTCCGCCCCTTTATTGA
CTAATTTTTTTTTGTCCATTTACCTGAAGTTCAAAAAAAAAATTTACAGTTTCATAGAGTAATAATTTTT
CAAAAATCTCTTTTTCCAATGTTTAATGTGTCATTATAAACCCGCCCAGTTTTAAGCTCCGCCCATTTAG
GCCCCGCCCATTTATGACCCAAATATTTTTTTCTCTATTCACCCGTGGATTTCCCTCCAACAAGTTACCC
CAAAAATAAAAATAAAAATTCCTGCAGGCGCCCACCGGGATCCGGCGCGCCTCTAGAGGATCCCCGGGAT
TGGCCAAAGGACCCAAAGGTATGTTTCGAATGATACTAACATAACATAGAACATTTTCAGGAGGACCCTT
GGCTAGCGTCGACGGTACCAAAAATGGTCTCCAAGGGAGAGGAGCTTATCAAGGAGAACATGCACATGAA
GCTTTACATGGAGGGAACCGTCAACAACCACCACTTCAAGTGCACCACCGAGGGAGAGGGAAAGCCATAC
GAGGGAACCCAAACCCAACGCATCAAGGTCGTCGAGGGAGGACCACTTCCATTCGCCTTCGACATCCTTG
CCACCTGCTTCATGTACGGATCCAAGACCTTCATCAACCACACCCAGGTAAGTTTAAACATATATATACT
AACTAACCCTGATTATTTAAATTTTCAGGGAATCCCAGACTTCTTCAAGCAGTCCTTCCCAGAGGGATTC
ACCTGGGAGCGCGTCACCACCTACGAGGACGGAGGAGTCCTTACCGTCACCCAAGACACCTCCCTTCAAG
ACGGATGCCTTATCTACAACGTCAAGCTTCGTGGAGTCAACTTCCCATCCAACGGACCAGTCATGCAGAA
GAAGACCCTTGGATGGGAGGCCACCACCGAGACCCTTTACCCAGCCGACGGAGGACTTGAGGGACGCTGC
GACATGGCCCTTAAGCTTGTCGGAGGAGGACACCTTCACTGCAACCTTAAGGTAAGTTTAAACAGTTCGG
TACTAACTAACCATACATATTTAAATTTTCAGACCACCTACCGCTCCAAGAAGCCAGCCAAGAACCTTAA
GATGCCAGGAGTCTACTTCGTCGACCGCCGCCTTGAGCGTATCAAGGAGGCCGACAACGAGACCTACGTC
GAGCAACACGAGGTCGCCGTCGCCCGTTACTGCGACCTTCCATCCAAGCTTGGACACAAGCTTAACGGAA
TGGACGAGCTTTACAAGTAAGAGCTCCGCATCGGCCGCTGTCATCAGATCGCCATCTCGCGCCCGTGCCT
CTGACTTCTAAGTCCAATTACTCTTCAACATCCCTACATGCTCTTTCTCCCTGTGCTCCCACCCCCTATT
TTTGTTATTATCAAAAAACTTCTCTTAATTTCTTTGTTTTTTAGCTTCTTTTAAGTCACCTCTAACAATG
AAATTGTGTAGATTCAAAAATAGAATTAATTCGTAATAAAAAGTCGAAAAAAATTGTGCTCCCTCCCCCC
ATTAATAATAATTCTATCCCAAAATCTACACAATGTTCTGTGTACACTTCTTATGTTTTTTACTTCTGAT
AAATTTTTTTGAAACATCATAGAAAAAACCGCACACAAAATACCTTATCATATGTTACGTTTCAGTTTAT
GACCGCAATTTTTATTTCTTCGCACGTCTGGGCCTCTCATGACGTCAAATCATGCTCATCGTGAAAAAGT
TTTGGAGTATTTTTGGAATTTTTCAATCAAGTGAAAGTTTATGAAATTAATTTTCCTGCTTTTGCTTTTT
GGGGTTTCCCCTATTGTTTGTCAAGATTTCGAGGACGGCGTTTTTCTTGCTAAAATCACAAGTATTGATG
AGCACGATGCAAGAAAGATCGGAAGAAGGTTTGGGTTTGAGGCTCAGTGGAAGGTGAGTAGAAGTTGATA
ATTTGAAAGTGGAGTAGTGTCTATGGGGTTTTTGCCTTAAATGACAGAATACATTCCCAATATACCAAAC
ATAACTGTTTCTACTAGTCGGCCGTACGGGCCCTTTCGTCTCGCGCGTTTCGGTGATGACGGTGAAAACC
TCTGACACATGCAGCTCCCGGAGACGGTCACAGCTTGTCTGTAAGCGGATGCCGGGAGCAGACAAGCCCG
TCAGGGCGCGTCAGCGGGTGTTGGCGGGTGTCGGGGCTGGCTTAACTATGCGGCATCAGAGCAGATTGTA
CTGAGAGTGCACCATATGCGGTGTGAAATACCGCACAGATGCGTAAGGAGAAAATACCGCATCAGGCGGC
CTTAATTAAGGGCCTCGTGATACGCCTATTTTTATAGGTTAATGTCATGATAATAATGGTTTCTTAGACG
TCAGGTGGCACTTTTCGGGGAAATGTGCGCGGAACCCCTATTTGTTTATTTTTCTAAATACATTCAAATA
TGTATCCGCTCATGAGACAATAACCCTGATAAATGCTTCAATAATATTGAAAAAGGAAGAGTATGAGTAT
TCAACATTTCCGTGTCGCCCTTATTCCCTTTTTTGCGGCATTTTGCCTTCCTGTTTTTGCTCACCCAGAA
ACGCTGGTGAAAGTAAAAGATGCTGAAGATCAGTTGGGTGCACGAGTGGGTTACATCGAACTGGATCTCA
ACAGCGGTAAGATCCTTGAGAGTTTTCGCCCCGAAGAACGTTTTCCAATGATGAGCACTTTTAAAGTTCT
GCTATGTGGCGCGGTATTATCCCGTATTGACGCCGGGCAAGAGCAACTCGGTCGCCGCATACACTATTCT
CAGAATGACTTGGTTGAGTACTCACCAGTCACAGAAAAGCATCTTACGGATGGCATGACAGTAAGAGAAT
TATGCAGTGCTGCCATAACCATGAGTGATAACACTGCGGCCAACTTACTTCTGACAACGATCGGAGGACC
GAAGGAGCTAACCGCTTTTTTGCACAACATGGGGGATCATGTAACTCGCCTTGATCGTTGGGAACCGGAG
CTGAATGAAGCCATACCAAACGACGAGCGTGACACCACGATGCCTGTAGCAATGGCAACAACGTTGCGCA
AACTATTAACTGGCGAACTACTTACTCTAGCTTCCCGGCAACAATTAATAGACTGGATGGAGGCGGATAA
AGTTGCAGGACCACTTCTGCGCTCGGCCCTTCCGGCTGGCTGGTTTATTGCTGATAAATCTGGAGCCGGT
GAGCGTGGGTCTCGCGGTATCATTGCAGCACTGGGGCCAGATGGTAAGCCCTCCCGTATCGTAGTTATCT
ACACGACGGGGAGTCAGGCAACTATGGATGAACGAAATAGACAGATCGCTGAGATAGGTGCCTCACTGAT
TAAGCATTGGTAACTGTCAGACCAAGTTTACTCATATATACTTTAGATTGATTTAAAACTTCATTTTTAA
TTTAAAAGGATCTAGGTGAAGATCCTTTTTGATAATCTCATGACCAAAATCCCTTAACGTGAGTTTTCGT
TCCACTGAGCGTCAGACCCCGTAGAAAAGATCAAAGGATCTTCTTGAGATCCTTTTTTTCTGCGCGTAAT
CTGCTGCTTGCAAACAAAAAAACCACCGCTACCAGCGGTGGTTTGTTTGCCGGATCAAGAGCTACCAACT
CTTTTTCCGAAGGTAACTGGCTTCAGCAGAGCGCAGATACCAAATACTGTTCTTCTAGTGTAGCCGTAGT
TAGGCCACCACTTCAAGAACTCTGTAGCACCGCCTACATACCTCGCTCTGCTAATCCTGTTACCAGTGGC
TGCTGCCAGTGGCGATAAGTCGTGTCTTACCGGGTTGGACTCAAGACGATAGTTACCGGATAAGGCGCAG
CGGTCGGGCTGAACGGGGGGTTCGTGCACACAGCCCAGCTTGGAGCGAACGACCTACACCGAACTGAGAT
ACCTACAGCGTGAGCTATGAGAAAGCGCCACGCTTCCCGAAGGGAGAAAGGCGGACAGGTATCCGGTAAG
CGGCAGGGTCGGAACAGGAGAGCGCACGAGGGAGCTTCCAGGGGGAAACGCCTGGTATCTTTATAGTCCT
GTCGGGTTTCGCCACCTCTGACTTGAGCGTCGATTTTTGTGATGCTCGTCAGGGGGGCGGAGCCTATGGA
AAAACGCCAGCAACGCGGCCTTTTTACGGTTCCTGGCCTTTTGCTGGCCTTTTGCTCACATGTTCTTTCC
TGCGTTATCCCCTGATTCTGTGGATAACCGTATTACCGCCTTTGAGTGAGCTGATACCGCTCGCCGCAGC
CGAACGACCGAGCGCAGCGAGTCAGTGAGCGAGGAAGCGGAAGAGCGCCCAATACGCAAACCGCCTCTCC
CCGCGCGTTGGCCGATTCATTAATGCAGCTGGCACGACAGGTTTCCCGACTGGAAAGCGGGCAGTGAGCG
CAACGCAATTAATGTGAGTTAGCTCACTCATTAGGCACCCCAGGCTTTACACTTTATGCTTCCGGCTCGT
ATGTTGTGTGGAATTGTGAGCGGATAACAATTTCACACAGGAAACAGCT
